>Addgene plasmid #73724 | pMLS291 | depositor full sequence | sequence record 136598 | Full Sequence
CTTTCCTGCGTTATCCCCTGATTCTGTGGATAACCGTATTACCGCCTTTGAGTGAGCTGATACCGCTCGC
CGCAGCCGAACGACCGAGCGCAGCGAGTCAGTGAGCGAGGAAGCGGAAGAGCGCCCAATACGCAAACCGC
CTCTCCCCGCGCGTTGGCCGATTCATTAATGCAGCTGGCACGACAGGTTTCCCGACTGGAAAGCGGGCAG
TGAGCGCAACGCAATTAATACGCGTACCGCTAGCCAGGAAGAGTTTGTAGAAACGCAAAAAGGCCATCCG
TCAGGATGGCCTTCTGCTTAGTTTGATGCCTGGCAGTTTATGGCGGGCGTCCTGCCCGCCACCCTCCGGG
CCGTTGCTTCACAACGTTCAAATCCGCTCCCGGCGGATTTGTCCTACTCAGGAGAGCGTTCACCGACAAA
CAACAGATAAAACGAAAGGCCCAGTCTTCCGACTGAGCCTTTCGTTTTATTTGATGCCTGGCAGTTCCCT
ACTCTCGCGTTAACGCTAGCATGGATGTTTTCCCAGTCACGACGTTGTAAAACGACGGCCAGTCTTAAGC
TCGGGCCCCAAATAATGATTTTATTTTGACTGATAGTGACCTGTTCGTTGCAACAAATTGATGAGCAATG
CTTTTTTATAATGCCAACTTTGTACAAAAAAGCAGGCTGCTCTTCGATGGTCTCAAAGGGTGAAGAAGAT
AACATGGCAATTATTAAAGAGTTTATGCGTTTCAAGGTGCATATGGAGGGATCTGTCAATGGGCATGAGT
TTGAAATTGAAGGTGAAGGAGAAGGCCGACCATATGAGGGAACACAAACCGCAAAACTAAAGGTAAGTTT
AAACATATATATACTAACTAACCCTGATTATTTAAATTTTCAGGTAACTAAAGGCGGACCATTACCATTC
GCCTGGGACATCCTCTCTCCACAGTTCATGTATGGAAGTAAAGCTTATGTTAAACATCCGGCAGATATAC
CAGATTATTTGAAACTTTCATTCCCGGAGGGTTTTAAGTGGGAACGCGTAATGAATTTTGAAGACGGAGG
AGTTGTTACAGTGACGCAAGACTCAAGGTAAGTTTAAACAGTTCGGTACTAACTAACCATACATATTTAA
ATTTTCAGCCTCCAAGATGGAGAATTTATTTATAAAGTCAAACTTCGAGGAACGAATTTCCCCTCGGATG
GACCTGTTATGCAGAAGAAGACTATGGGATGGGAAGCTTCAAGTGAAAGAATGTACCCTGAAGACGGTGC
TCTTAAGGGAGAGATTAAACAACGTCTTAAATTGAAAGATGGAGGACATTACGATGCTGAGGTAAGTTTA
AACATGATTTTACTAACATAACTTCGTATAATGTATGCTATACGAAGTTATTTCTAGACATTCTCTAATG
AAAAAATCTTTCAGTTGAAATTGAAAATGAGTTAAAGTTGGAGTTTTTATTGAAAACAGATTTCCGTGTG
ATTAGTGTTTTTAGCGAGTGTGACAGGACAGCGAAAAAATATAGAAACAAGGGGGGAACTGAAAAGCTTA
GGAATGCATTGAACATGAGAAGGGGAAGGGGAAGGAACAAACTAGACAGGAATTATTGGAATTTAATCAC
ATTTGGAGTTTTTTTTCTATTCGACAGAATAATTATCCAGAACATTTTTGTATTAAATATTTATGCATCA
TATGAGTAGTCGGCTTTGTTGTGCATGACGAGTTTGTTATCGACGAAATAGAAGCTGTCAGAACGAGTCT
CGTTTGGATTGTTGATCATGTCGTCCACTGAAAAAGAGATTAGTCTTTTGAATTGTACTTTTTAGAATAA
TGACTCACTGAGTTGTTGAGAGAGTTGAGGGAACTCATAGATATGTTCACAGTTGTTTCGTGAATTCGGA
ATACAGAATCCGAATTCAAAGTCAAAACACTTCAGAAGGCGATCTTTGAAGAAGTGACGTTCGATCATTC
GGAAATGATGGATTGGGATGTCTCCTACTTTGAATTCCACAGTTGCTCCGACCGTTTTGAGTTTCAAAAA
GTTTGGAGCAAATCTATAACGCACGTATCTTGCCGACTCCTGTGGCGACTCATCATTCTCCTGATCGTTC
TCCGGTTTGGCGATCTCGAAAAGCACTTGCTCAGTGTCCAGATCACGGATTTGGAACTTGGTGAACTCGA
TGTTATAGATGTTCGCAGATGGGGAGCATAAGAATCCTAAATTTATGTTTTAAACTGAAATCCAAAGGGA
GCAAGATACCTTGAGTGATTCCCGGAAGTGCTAAAACGTCGTTCGGAGTGATTTGAGCTTTCTTCGCAAG
CTCCGATTCCGTTGTGATTCCTTGTTCGGTGCTTGGTGGTGGCCGTGGCATCTGGAAATATGGAAAAGTT
CAACAAAAAGAAAAGAGAAAAGAATGAAATCGGATATCAAGAGTTAGTTGAGCGGTTTCTCTAGTTTTCT
GAGTCTCACCTGCGACGGGAAGGTCGCCGAGCCGGGTGGAATCGATTGTTGTTGCTCGGCTTTCATATCG
GTTTGGTTGGAAGCGGCTGAAAACGGAAAGAAGTGGAAGAAGGAAAAGAGTGTGGTGTGACAGGAAAATG
GTAATTAGAGGGTGCCAAATAACCAGCTATATTTTGTTTTTTTTTGAAAACATTTTTAAAAAGAAAAATA
CGATAATGATATCAGATGGATTTCCGGAAAACTGGTATGAAAAATTTCAACCTTTTTGAGTACATGTAAT
CAAAATACACTTTGTAAATTATCATTTTTATTGAAACTCCACCATTTTTCTATTTATAACGCTAATAATT
TGAAAAAGAAACCTGTTGCGAACCGCGGGGTGAATCCCAAAAACGAATGCGTTTTGGTGGAGTGATTGAT
TCGAATCGAAGAAGAAAAAGAAGAAGACGTGGAATAGAGAGCTCACTCTTAACCGAGCAGCACACACCGA
CAGAAAAAAAAATGAAATGAATGAGGGTCTTCTTCTTCTTCTTCTTCGAATGATTGACAGAAATGGGAAA
AAGAGGAAGATTGAGAAGGGAAAAAGGAAGGAGAAAAGAAGCAGAAGAAGACGTCAGAGAGGAGAGGAAC
GAGCGGAAAAGCAGCGGGCGCAAGTCATAGAAGTAGCAGAGCTGGGGAGAAGAAGACACTATCCAAGAAA
GGAATGACGAGAGAGTATGCAAAGGGGTATAGGGTGCAGACAGAATAGGAACAGAATAACAGATGATGAG
CCAAGAAGAGTTGAAAAGGGCGATGAATTTGTCATGTAACTTAATTTGGGTCAATTTGAGCATGATGAAT
TGAAATCATCCCTTGTTGGGAGTTAATAACCGGTTTGTTATCAGAAACCCTGTAATAGAAGGGCGCCCTA
ACTTTGAGCCAATTCATCCCGGTTTCTGTCAAATATATCAAAAAGTGGTCAACTGACAAATTGTTTTTGA
TATTATAATAAACATTTTATCCGTTAACAATTTTCGAATACTTTTTACAAGGACTTGGATAAATTGGCTC
AAAGATAACTTCGTATAATGTATGCTATACGAAGTTATTAACTAATCTGATTTAAATTTTCAGGTGAAGA
CAACTTACAAAGCCAAAAAACCAGTTCAGCTGCCAGGAGCGTACAATGTTAATATTAAACTGGATATCAC
CTCCCACAACGAGGATTACACTATCGTTGAGCAATATGAAAGAGCTGAAGGGCGGCACTCGACAGGTGGC
ATGGATGAATTGTATAAGGGTCGAAGAGCACCCAGCTTTCTTGTACAAAGTTGGCATTATAAGAAAGCAT
TGCTTATCAATTTGTTGCAACGAACAGGTCACTATCAGTCAAAATAAAATCATTATTTGCCATCCAGCTG
ATATCCCCTATAGTGAGTCGTATTACATGGTCATAGCTGTTTCCTGGCAGCTCTGGCCCGTGTCTCAAAA
TCTCTGATGTTACATTGCACAAGATAAAATAATATCATCATGAACAATAAAACTGTCTGCTTACATAAAC
AGTAATACAAGGGGTGTTATGAGCCATATTCAACGGGAAACGTCGAGGCCGCGATTAAATTCCAACATGG
ATGCTGATTTATATGGGTATAAATGGGCTCGCGATAATGTCGGGCAATCAGGTGCGACAATCTATCGCTT
GTATGGGAAGCCCGATGCGCCAGAGTTGTTTCTGAAACATGGCAAAGGTAGCGTTGCCAATGATGTTACA
GATGAGATGGTCAGACTAAACTGGCTGACGGAATTTATGCCTCTTCCGACCATCAAGCATTTTATCCGTA
CTCCTGATGATGCATGGTTACTCACCACTGCGATCCCCGGAAAAACAGCATTCCAGGTATTAGAAGAATA
TCCTGATTCAGGTGAAAATATTGTTGATGCGCTGGCAGTGTTCCTGCGCCGGTTGCATTCGATTCCTGTT
TGTAATTGTCCTTTTAACAGCGATCGCGTATTTCGTCTCGCTCAGGCGCAATCACGAATGAATAACGGTT
TGGTTGATGCGAGTGATTTTGATGACGAGCGTAATGGCTGGCCTGTTGAACAAGTCTGGAAAGAAATGCA
TAAACTTTTGCCATTCTCACCGGATTCAGTCGTCACTCATGGTGATTTCTCACTTGATAACCTTATTTTT
GACGAGGGGAAATTAATAGGTTGTATTGATGTTGGACGAGTCGGAATCGCAGACCGATACCAGGATCTTG
CCATCCTATGGAACTGCCTCGGTGAGTTTTCTCCTTCATTACAGAAACGGCTTTTTCAAAAATATGGTAT
TGATAATCCTGATATGAATAAATTGCAGTTTCATTTGATGCTCGATGAGTTTTTCTAATCAGAATTGGTT
AATTGGTTGTAACACTGGCAGAGCATTACGCTGACTTGACGGGACGGCGCAAGCTCATGACCAAAATCCC
TTAACGTGAGTTACGCGTCGTTCCACTGAGCGTCAGACCCCGTAGAAAAGATCAAAGGATCTTCTTGAGA
TCCTTTTTTTCTGCGCGTAATCTGCTGCTTGCAAACAAAAAAACCACCGCTACCAGCGGTGGTTTGTTTG
CCGGATCAAGAGCTACCAACTCTTTTTCCGAAGGTAACTGGCTTCAGCAGAGCGCAGATACCAAATACTG
TTCTTCTAGTGTAGCCGTAGTTAGGCCACCACTTCAAGAACTCTGTAGCACCGCCTACATACCTCGCTCT
GCTAATCCTGTTACCAGTGGCTGCTGCCAGTGGCGATAAGTCGTGTCTTACCGGGTTGGACTCAAGACGA
TAGTTACCGGATAAGGCGCAGCGGTCGGGCTGAACGGGGGGTTCGTGCACACAGCCCAGCTTGGAGCGAA
CGACCTACACCGAACTGAGATACCTACAGCGTGAGCTATGAGAAAGCGCCACGCTTCCCGAAGGGAGAAA
GGCGGACAGGTATCCGGTAAGCGGCAGGGTCGGAACAGGAGAGCGCACGAGGGAGCTTCCAGGGGGAAAC
GCCTGGTATCTTTATAGTCCTGTCGGGTTTCGCCACCTCTGACTTGAGCGTCGATTTTTGTGATGCTCGT
CAGGGGGGCGGAGCCTATGGAAAAACGCCAGCAACGCGGCCTTTTTACGGTTCCTGGCCTTTTGCTGGCC
TTTTGCTCACATGTT
Features (pLannotate 1.2.2; 15 found; start..end, strand, type, name):
    121..213     +  CDS            lacI (fragment): lac repressor; lacI; The lac repressor binds to the lac operator to inhibit transcription in E. coli. This inhibition can be relieved by adding lactose or isopropyl-β-D-thiogalactopyranoside (IPTG).
    268..295     -  terminator     rrnB T2 terminator: transcription terminator T2 from the E. coli rrnB gene
    427..470     +  terminator     rrnB T1 terminator: Escherichia coli rrnB; transcription terminator T1 from the E. coli rrnB gene
    517..553     -  CDS            lacZα (fragment): LacZα fragment of β-galactosidase; lacZ fragment
    569..668     +  protein_bind   attL1: mutant version of attL; recombination site for the Gateway® LR reaction LR Clonase™
    677..1324    +  CDS            mRFP1.2: mRFP1.2 is a basic (constitutively fluorescent) red fluorescent protein, derived from Discosoma sp..
   1348..1381    -  protein_bind   loxP: Cre-mediated recombination occurs in the 8-bp core sequence (GCATACAT). Cre recombinase
   1674..2516    -  CDS            unc-119: UN119_CAEEL - Experimental evidence at protein level: Swiss-Prot protein existence level 1. Myristoyl-binding protein that acts as a cargo adapter: specifically binds the myristoyl moiety of a subset of N-terminally myristoylated proteins and is required for their localization. Plays a key role in ciliary membrane localization of proteins. Required for the establishment or function of the nervous system. From Caenorhabditis elegans.
   2627..2644    +  misc_feature   P element 5' end (fragment): No description available
   3505..3538    -  protein_bind   loxP: Cre-mediated recombination occurs in the 8-bp core sequence (GCATACAT). Cre recombinase
   3561..3728    +  CDS            Blue102 (fragment): Blue102 is a fluorescent protein published in 2010, derived from Discosoma sp..
   3740..3839    -  protein_bind   attL2: mutant version of attL; recombination site for the Gateway® LR reaction LR Clonase™
   3857..3875    -  promoter       T7 promoter: promoter for bacteriophage T7 RNA polymerase
   4009..4818    +  CDS            KanR: aminoglycoside phosphotransferase; aph(3')-Ia; confers resistance to kanamycin in bacteria or G418 (Geneticin®) in eukaryotes
   4965..5553    +  rep_origin     ori: high-copy-number ColE1/pMB1/pBR322/pUC origin of replication
