[The description below was written by a language model from this plasmid's Addgene catalogue record and pLannotate feature annotations shown in this document.]
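Description:
pMLS291 is a SapTrap donor plasmid from a modular toolkit for high-throughput CRISPR/Cas9 gene modification in Caenorhabditis elegans. It supplies an mCherry tag together with a Cbr-unc-119 selectable marker. It is built in the pDONR221 Gateway entry backbone and is about 5.6 kb. A high-copy ColE1/pUC-type origin replicates it in E. coli, and an aminoglycoside phosphotransferase gene (KanR) provides kanamycin selection. Backbone remnants in the feature table include the rrnB T1 and T2 terminators, a T7 promoter, and short lacI and lacZα fragments. The insert of roughly 3.1 kb lies between attL1 and attL2 sites.

The annotation shows a red fluorescent protein coding sequence split into two parts. The automated tool labels these mRFP1.2 and a "Blue102" fragment, both Discosoma-derived matches that fit the mCherry described in the catalogue entry. Between the two parts sits an unc-119 cassette in the opposite orientation, flanked by two loxP sites in the same orientation. This layout suggests the marker is embedded within the tag, probably in an intron, although the record does not say so. The unc-119 gene rescues the movement defect of unc-119 mutant worms, so animals that have integrated the cassette can be identified. Cre recombinase can then excise the floxed marker and leave a continuous mCherry reading frame. The tool matched the marker to the C. elegans protein, whereas the catalogue gives it as the C. briggsae orthologue. No promoter driving mCherry is annotated, as expected for a tag expressed from the targeted endogenous locus. The SapI sites used in SapTrap assembly are also not annotated. The short "P element" hit is probably a spurious match.
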