Addgene plasmid #73724: pMLS291
Purpose: SapTrap mCherry + Cbr-unc-119 donor plasmid
Depositing lab: Erik Jorgensen. Depositing organization: University of Utah. Publication: SapTrap, a Toolkit for High-Throughput CRISPR/Cas9 Gene Modification in Caenorhabditis elegans. Schwartz ML, Jorgensen EM. Genetics. 2016 Feb 2. pii: genetics.115.184275. 10.1534/genetics.115.184275 PubMed 26837755.
Backbone
  Vector backbone: pDONR221
  Backbone manufacturer: Thermo Fisher
  Vector type: Worm Expression, Cre/Lox, CRISPR
  Selectable markers: Cbr-unc-119
Growth in bacteria
  Bacterial resistance: Kanamycin, 50 μg/mL
  Growth temperature: 37°C
  Growth strain: Top10
  Copy number: High Copy
Gene/Insert
  Gene/Insert name: mCherry + Cbr-unc-119
  Insert size (bp): 3071
  Cloning method: Unknown
  Sequencing primers: 5′ M13 (-21) Forward; 3′ M13 Reverse
Terms and licenses: Academic/Nonprofit Terms; Industry Terms: Not Available to Industry
How to cite: pMLS291 was a gift from Erik Jorgensen (Addgene plasmid # 73724 ; http://n2t.net/addgene:73724 ; RRID:Addgene_73724)
