>Addgene plasmid #73724 | pMLS291 | depositor partial sequence | sequence record 136599 | mCherry(Cbr-unc-119) Insert
GCTCTTCGATGGTCTCAAAGGGTGAAGAAGATAACATGGCAATTATTAAAGAGTTTATGCGTTTCAAGGT
GCATATGGAGGGATCTGTCAATGGGCATGAGTTTGAAATTGAAGGTGAAGGAGAAGGCCGACCATATGAG
GGAACACAAACCGCAAAACTAAAGGTAAGTTTAAACATATATATACTAACTAACCCTGATTATTTAAATT
TTCAGGTAACTAAAGGCGGACCATTACCATTCGCCTGGGACATCCTCTCTCCACAGTTCATGTATGGAAG
TAAAGCTTATGTTAAACATCCGGCAGATATACCAGATTATTTGAAACTTTCATTCCCGGAGGGTTTTAAG
TGGGAACGCGTAATGAATTTTGAAGACGGAGGAGTTGTTACAGTGACGCAAGACTCAAGGTAAGTTTAAA
CAGTTCGGTACTAACTAACCATACATATTTAAATTTTCAGCCTCCAAGATGGAGAATTTATTTATAAAGT
CAAACTTCGAGGAACGAATTTCCCCTCGGATGGACCTGTTATGCAGAAGAAGACTATGGGATGGGAAGCT
TCAAGTGAAAGAATGTACCCTGAAGACGGTGCTCTTAAGGGAGAGATTAAACAACGTCTTAAATTGAAAG
ATGGAGGACATTACGATGCTGAGGTAAGTTTAAACATGATTTTACTAACATAACTTCGTATAATGTATGC
TATACGAAGTTATTTCTAGACATTCTCTAATGAAAAAATCTTTCAGTTGAAATTGAAAATGAGTTAAAGT
TGGAGTTTTTATTGAAAACAGATTTCCGTGTGATTAGTGTTTTTAGCGAGTGTGACAGGACAGCGAAAAA
ATATAGAAACAAGGGGGGAACTGAAAAGCTTAGGAATGCATTGAACATGAGAAGGGGAAGGGGAAGGAAC
AAACTAGACAGGAATTATTGGAATTTAATCACATTTGGAGTTTTTTTTCTATTCGACAGAATAATTATCC
AGAACATTTTTGTATTAAATATTTATGCATCATATGAGTAGTCGGCTTTGTTGTGCATGACGAGTTTGTT
ATCGACGAAATAGAAGCTGTCAGAACGAGTCTCGTTTGGATTGTTGATCATGTCGTCCACTGAAAAAGAG
ATTAGTCTTTTGAATTGTACTTTTTAGAATAATGACTCACTGAGTTGTTGAGAGAGTTGAGGGAACTCAT
AGATATGTTCACAGTTGTTTCGTGAATTCGGAATACAGAATCCGAATTCAAAGTCAAAACACTTCAGAAG
GCGATCTTTGAAGAAGTGACGTTCGATCATTCGGAAATGATGGATTGGGATGTCTCCTACTTTGAATTCC
ACAGTTGCTCCGACCGTTTTGAGTTTCAAAAAGTTTGGAGCAAATCTATAACGCACGTATCTTGCCGACT
CCTGTGGCGACTCATCATTCTCCTGATCGTTCTCCGGTTTGGCGATCTCGAAAAGCACTTGCTCAGTGTC
CAGATCACGGATTTGGAACTTGGTGAACTCGATGTTATAGATGTTCGCAGATGGGGAGCATAAGAATCCT
AAATTTATGTTTTAAACTGAAATCCAAAGGGAGCAAGATACCTTGAGTGATTCCCGGAAGTGCTAAAACG
TCGTTCGGAGTGATTTGAGCTTTCTTCGCAAGCTCCGATTCCGTTGTGATTCCTTGTTCGGTGCTTGGTG
GTGGCCGTGGCATCTGGAAATATGGAAAAGTTCAACAAAAAGAAAAGAGAAAAGAATGAAATCGGATATC
AAGAGTTAGTTGAGCGGTTTCTCTAGTTTTCTGAGTCTCACCTGCGACGGGAAGGTCGCCGAGCCGGGTG
GAATCGATTGTTGTTGCTCGGCTTTCATATCGGTTTGGTTGGAAGCGGCTGAAAACGGAAAGAAGTGGAA
GAAGGAAAAGAGTGTGGTGTGACAGGAAAATGGTAATTAGAGGGTGCCAAATAACCAGCTATATTTTGTT
TTTTTTTGAAAACATTTTTAAAAAGAAAAATACGATAATGATATCAGATGGATTTCCGGAAAACTGGTAT
GAAAAATTTCAACCTTTTTGAGTACATGTAATCAAAATACACTTTGTAAATTATCATTTTTATTGAAACT
CCACCATTTTTCTATTTATAACGCTAATAATTTGAAAAAGAAACCTGTTGCGAACCGCGGGGTGAATCCC
AAAAACGAATGCGTTTTGGTGGAGTGATTGATTCGAATCGAAGAAGAAAAAGAAGAAGACGTGGAATAGA
GAGCTCACTCTTAACCGAGCAGCACACACCGACAGAAAAAAAAATGAAATGAATGAGGGTCTTCTTCTTC
TTCTTCTTCGAATGATTGACAGAAATGGGAAAAAGAGGAAGATTGAGAAGGGAAAAAGGAAGGAGAAAAG
AAGCAGAAGAAGACGTCAGAGAGGAGAGGAACGAGCGGAAAAGCAGCGGGCGCAAGTCATAGAAGTAGCA
GAGCTGGGGAGAAGAAGACACTATCCAAGAAAGGAATGACGAGAGAGTATGCAAAGGGGTATAGGGTGCA
GACAGAATAGGAACAGAATAACAGATGATGAGCCAAGAAGAGTTGAAAAGGGCGATGAATTTGTCATGTA
ACTTAATTTGGGTCAATTTGAGCATGATGAATTGAAATCATCCCTTGTTGGGAGTTAATAACCGGTTTGT
TATCAGAAACCCTGTAATAGAAGGGCGCCCTAACTTTGAGCCAATTCATCCCGGTTTCTGTCAAATATAT
CAAAAAGTGGTCAACTGACAAATTGTTTTTGATATTATAATAAACATTTTATCCGTTAACAATTTTCGAA
TACTTTTTACAAGGACTTGGATAAATTGGCTCAAAGATAACTTCGTATAATGTATGCTATACGAAGTTAT
TAACTAATCTGATTTAAATTTTCAGGTGAAGACAACTTACAAAGCCAAAAAACCAGTTCAGCTGCCAGGA
GCGTACAATGTTAATATTAAACTGGATATCACCTCCCACAACGAGGATTACACTATCGTTGAGCAATATG
AAAGAGCTGAAGGGCGGCACTCGACAGGTGGCATGGATGAATTGTATAAGGGTCGAAGAGC
