>Addgene plasmid #73724 | pMLS291 | addgene partial sequence | sequence record 139551 | M13-F20 5'-TGTAAAACGACGGCCAGT-3'
TTTTGACTGATAGTGACCTGTTCGTTGCAACAAATTGATGAGCAATGCTTTTTTATAATGCCAACTTTGT
ACAAAAAAGCAGGCTGCTCTTCGATGGTCTCAAAGGGTGAAGAAGATAACATGGCAATTATTAAAGAGTT
TATGCGTTTCAAGGTGCATATGGAGGGATCTGTCAATGGGCATGAGTTTGAAATTGAAGGTGAAGGAGAA
GGCCGACCATATGAGGGAACACAAACCGCAAAACTAAAGGTAAGTTTAAACATATATATACTAACTAACC
CTGATTATTTAAATTTTCAGGTAACTAAAGGCGGACCATTACCATTCGCCTGGGACATCCTCTCTCCACA
GTTCATGTATGGAAGTAAAGCTTATGTTAAACATCCGGCAGATATACCAGATTATTTGAAACTTTCATTC
CCGGAGGGTTTTAAGTGGGAACGCGTAATGAATTTTGAAGACGGAGGAGTTGTTACAGTGACGCAAGACT
CAAGGTAAGTTTAAACAGTTCGGTACTAACTAACCATACATATTTAAATTTTCAGCCTCCAAGATGGAGA
ATTTATTTATAAAGTCAAACTTCGAGGAACGAATTTCCCCTCGGATGGACCTGTTATGCAGAAGAAGACT
ATGGGATGGGAAGCTTCAAGTGAAAGAATGTACCCTGAAGACGGTGCTCTTAAGGGAGAGATTAAACAAC
GTCTTAAATTGAAAGATGGAGGACATTACGATGCTGAGGTAAGTTTAAACATGATTTTACTAACATAACT
TCGTATAATGTATGCTATACGAAGTTATTTCTAGACATTCTCTAATGAAAAAATCTTTCAGTTGAAATTG
AAAATGAGTTAAAGTTGGAGTTTTTATTGAAAACAGATTTCCGTGTGATTAGTGTTTTTAGCGAGTGTGA
CAGGACAGCGAAAAAATATAGAAACAAGGGGGGAACTGAAAAGCTTAGGAATGCATTGAACATGAGAAGG
GGAAGGGGAAGGAACAAACTAGACAGGAATTATTGGAATTTAATC
