>Addgene plasmid #73724 | pMLS291 | addgene partial sequence | sequence record 139552 | M13-Rev 5'-CAGGAAACAGCTATGACC-3'
CAGCTGGATGGCAAATAATGATTTTATTTTGACTGATAGTGACCTGTTCGTTGCAACAAATTGATAAGCA
ATGCTTTCTTATAATGCCAACTTTGTACAAGAAAGCTGGGTGCTCTTCGACCCTTATACAATTCATCCAT
GCCACCTGTCGAGTGCCGCCCTTCAGCTCTTTCATATTGCTCAACGATAGTGTAATCCTCGTTGTGGGAG
GTGATATCCAGTTTAATATTAACATTGTACGCTCCTGGCAGCTGAACTGGTTTTTTGGCTTTGTAAGTTG
TCTTCACCTGAAAATTTAAATCAGATTAGTTAATAACTTCGTATAGCATACATTATACGAAGTTATCTTT
GAGCCAATTTATCCAAGTCCTTGTAAAAAGTATTCGAAAATTGTTAACGGATAAAATGTTTATTATAATA
TCAAAAACAATTTGTCAGTTGACCACTTTTTGATATATTTGACAGAAACCGGGATGAATTGGCTCAAAGT
TAGGGCGCCCTTCTATTACAGGGTTTCTGATAACAAACCGGTTATTAACTCCCAACAAGGGATGATTTCA
ATTCATCATGCTCAAATTGACCCAAATTAAGTTACATGACAAATTCATCGCCCTTTTCAACTCTTCTTGG
CTCATCATCTGTTATTCTGTTCCTATTCTGTCTGCACCCTATACCCCTTTGCATACTCTCTCGTCATTCC
TTTCTTGGATAGTGTCTTCTTCTCCCCAGCTCTGCTACTTCTATGACTTGCGCCCGCTGCTTTTCCGCTC
GTTCCTCTCCTCTCTGACGTCTTCTTCTGCTTCTTTTCTCCTTCCTTTTTCCCTTCTCAATCTTCCTCTT
TTTCCCATTTCTGTCAATCATTCGAAGAAGAAGAAGAAGAAGACCCTCATTCATTTCATTTTTTTTTCTG
TCGGTGTGTGCTGCTCGGTTAAGAGTGAGCTCTCTATTCCACG
